Addgene plasmid #239077: pcDNA-mito-ApplePy1Lowest
Purpose: Mammalian expression of mitochondria-targeted lowest affinity red fluorescent pyruvate biosensor ApplePy1Lowest
Depositing lab: Robert Campbell. Depositing organization: The University of Tokyo. Publication: High-performance genetically-encoded green and red fluorescent biosensors for pyruvate. Imai S, Hario S, Suerte C, Yamaguchi I, Sakoi K, Terai T, Takahashi-Yamashiro K, Campbell RE. bioRxiv 2025.04.17.649293 10.1101/2025.04.17.649293.
Backbone
  Vector backbone: pcDNA3.1
  Vector type: Mammalian Expression
Growth in bacteria
  Bacterial resistance: Ampicillin, 100 μg/mL
  Growth temperature: 37°C
  Growth strain: DH5alpha
  Copy number: High Copy
Gene/Insert
  Gene/Insert name: ApplePy1Lowest
  Species: Synthetic
  Insert size (bp): 1272
  Cloning method: Restriction Enzyme; 5′ cloning site BamHI (not destroyed); 3′ cloning site HindIII (not destroyed)
Terms and licenses: Academic/Nonprofit Terms; Industry Terms: Not Available to Industry
Depositor comments: Please visit ttps://doi.org/10.1101/2025.04.17.649293 for bioRxiv preprint.
How to cite: pcDNA-mito-ApplePy1Lowest was a gift from Robert Campbell (Addgene plasmid # 239077 ; http://n2t.net/addgene:239077 ; RRID:Addgene_239077)
