[The description below was written by a language model from this plasmid's Addgene catalogue record and pLannotate feature annotations shown in this document.]
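Description:
pcDNA-mito-ApplePy1Lowest is a mammalian expression plasmid of about 6.8 kb built on the pcDNA3.1 backbone. It encodes a mitochondria-targeted version of ApplePy1Lowest, the lowest-affinity variant of a red fluorescent, genetically encoded pyruvate biosensor. It is propagated in E. coli through a high-copy ColE1/pUC-type origin with ampicillin selection from the β-lactamase gene. It also carries an f1 origin, which allows single-stranded DNA production. For selection in mammalian cells, an SV40 early promoter drives a neomycin phosphotransferase (neo) cassette that ends in an SV40 polyadenylation signal, the usual arrangement for G418 selection of stable transfectants. The annotation tool also reports several short fragments (HIV-1 LTR, ble, lacI, bom and a partial SV40 promoter). These look like incidental similarity matches or backbone remnants rather than functional parts.

The payload is expressed from the human CMV immediate-early enhancer and promoter and terminated by the bovine growth hormone polyadenylation signal. A T7 promoter lies just upstream of the coding region. The open reading frame begins with a fragment of human COX8A, which corresponds to the commonly used cytochrome c oxidase subunit VIII presequence that directs fusion proteins to the mitochondrial matrix. The synthetic 1,272 bp sensor insert follows, cloned between BamHI and HindIII sites that are both retained. Part of the sensor is annotated as resembling HyPerRed, which most likely reflects a shared circularly permuted mApple-type red fluorescent domain. The pyruvate-binding portion is not annotated and the record does not identify it. The construct is intended for transfection into mammalian cells to image mitochondrial pyruvate dynamics, and its low affinity presumably suits compartments or conditions with high pyruvate concentrations.
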