Features (pLannotate 1.2.2; 21 found; start..end, strand, type, name):
    110..489     +  enhancer       CMV enhancer: human cytomegalovirus immediate early enhancer
    490..693     +  promoter       CMV promoter: human cytomegalovirus (CMV) immediate early promoter
    689..722     +  LTR            5' LTR (truncated) (fragment): truncated 5' long terminal repeat (LTR) from HIV-1
    738..756     +  promoter       T7 promoter: promoter for bacteriophage T7 RNA polymerase
    803..889     +  CDS            COX8A (fragment): COX8A_HUMAN - Also known as COX8, COX8L. Experimental evidence at protein level: Swiss-Prot protein existence level 1. Component of the cytochrome c oxidase, the last enzyme in the mitochondrial electron transport chain which drives oxidative phosphorylation. The respiratory chain contains 3 multisubunit complexes succinate dehydrogenase (complex II, CII), ubiquinol- cytochrome c oxidoreductase (cytochrome b-c1 complex, complex III, CIII) and cytochrome c oxidase (complex IV, CIV), that cooperate to transfer electrons derived from NADH and succinate to molecular oxygen, creating an electrochem
   1354..2077    +  CDS            HyPerRed (fragment): red fluorescent genetically encoded indicator for H2O2 ()
   2314..2538    +  polyA_signal   bGH poly(A) signal: bovine growth hormone polyadenylation signal
   2542..2563    +  promoter       SV40 promoter (fragment): SV40 enhancer and early promoter
   2584..3012    +  rep_origin     f1 ori (sequence partly withheld): f1 bacteriophage origin of replication; arrow indicates direction of (+) strand synthesis
   3026..3355    +  promoter       SV40 promoter: SV40 enhancer and early promoter
   3422..4213    +  CDS            neo: KKA2_KLEPN - Also known as kan, nptII. Experimental evidence at protein level: Swiss-Prot protein existence level 1. Resistance to kanamycin, neomycin, paromomycin, ribostamycin, butirosin and gentamicin B. From Klebsiella pneumoniae.
   4237..4395    +  CDS            ble (fragment): BLE_KLEPN - Experimental evidence at protein level: Swiss-Prot protein existence level 1. Binding protein with a strong affinity to the bleomycin family of antibiotics. Binds to CL990; an antimitotic-antibiotic compound. From Klebsiella pneumoniae.
   4390..4511    +  polyA_signal   SV40 poly(A) signal: SV40 polyadenylation signal
   4584..4600    -  protein_bind   lac operator: The lac repressor binds to the lac operator to inhibit transcription in E. coli. This inhibition can be relieved by adding lactose or isopropyl-β-D-thiogalactopyranoside (IPTG). lac repressor encoded by lacI
   4608..4638    -  promoter       lac promoter: promoter for the E. coli lac operon
   4653..4674    -  protein_bind   CAP binding site: CAP binding activates transcription in the presence of cAMP. E. coli catabolite activator protein
   4687..4779    -  CDS            lacI (fragment): lac repressor; lacI; The lac repressor binds to the lac operator to inhibit transcription in E. coli. This inhibition can be relieved by adding lactose or isopropyl-β-D-thiogalactopyranoside (IPTG).
   4962..5550    -  rep_origin     ori: high-copy-number ColE1/pMB1/pBR322/pUC origin of replication
   5721..6581    -  CDS            AmpR: β-lactamase; bla; confers resistance to ampicillin, carbenicillin, and related antibiotics
   6582..6686    -  promoter       AmpR promoter: bla
   6745..6797    -  misc_feature   bom (fragment): basis of mobility region from pBR322
>Addgene plasmid #239077 | pcDNA-mito-ApplePy1Lowest | addgene full sequence | sequence record 476340 | Addgene NGS Result
AAAATTTAAGCTACAACAAGGCAAGGCTTGACCGACAATTGCATGAAGAATCTGCTTAGGGTTAGGCGTT
TTGCGCTGCTTCGCGATGTACGGGCCAGATATACGCGTTGACATTGATTATTGACTAGTTATTAATAGTA
ATCAATTACGGGGTCATTAGTTCATAGCCCATATATGGAGTTCCGCGTTACATAACTTACGGTAAATGGC
CCGCCTGGCTGACCGCCCAACGACCCCCGCCCATTGACGTCAATAATGACGTATGTTCCCATAGTAACGC
CAATAGGGACTTTCCATTGACGTCAATGGGTGGAGTATTTACGGTAAACTGCCCACTTGGCAGTACATCA
AGTGTATCATATGCCAAGTACGCCCCCTATTGACGTCAATGACGGTAAATGGCCCGCCTGGCATTATGCC
CAGTACATGACCTTATGGGACTTTCCTACTTGGCAGTACATCTACGTATTAGTCATCGCTATTACCATGG
TGATGCGGTTTTGGCAGTACATCAATGGGCGTGGATAGCGGTTTGACTCACGGGGATTTCCAAGTCTCCA
CCCCATTGACGTCAATGGGAGTTTGTTTTGGCACCAAAATCAACGGGACTTTCCAAAATGTCGTAACAAC
TCCGCCCCATTGACGCAAATGGGCGGTAGGCGTGTACGGTGGGAGGTCTATATAAGCAGAGCTCTCTGGC
TAACTAGAGAACCCACTGCTTACTGGCTTATCGAAATTAATACGACTCACTATAGGGAGACCCAAGCTGG
CTAGCGTTTAAACGGGCCCTCTAGACTCGAGCATGTCTGTTCTGACTCCTCTGCTGCTCCGGGGTCTCAC
AGGTTCCGCAAGAAGACTCCCCGTGCCTAGGGCCAAAATTCATTCACTGGGGGACCCCATGAGCGTGCTC
ACCCCACTCCTGCTGCGGGGGCTGACCGGCAGCGCTAGGCGGCTGCCAGTCCCCAGGGCCAAGATCCACA
GTCTCGGCGATCCCAAGGATCCAACCATGGTGCAATCTTTCTCCGATCCGCTGGTAGAACTGCTTTCCGA
TCACCCGGAATCCCAATATGACTTGCTCGAAACGCGCCATGCGCTGGAAGGGATCGCAGCATATTACGCT
GCCTTGTGCAGCTCAGATGAAGAGAAAGAGAGGATCAGAGAGTTGCATCATGCGATTGAGCTTGCCCAAC
AAAGTGGTGATCTCGATGCCGAAAGTAACGCTGTACTTCAGTATCAAATCGCGGTGACCGAGGCAGCGCA
CAATGTGGTCCTTTTGCACTTGTTGAGATATATGGAGCCTATGCTCGCACAGAATGTCCGACATAACTTT
GAGCTGCTGTACTCTGGTACGGTGGTTTCCGAGCGGATGTTCCCCGAGGACGGCGCCCTGAAGAGCGAGG
TCAAGAAGGGGCTGAGGCTGAAGGACGGCGGCCACTACGCCGTGGAGGTCAAGACCACCTACAAGGCCAA
GAAGCCCGTGCCCCTGCCCGGCGCCTACATCGTCGACATCATGTTGGACATCGTGTCCCACAACGAGGAC
TACACTATCGTGGAACAGTTCGAACGCGCCGAGGGCCGCCACCCCACCGGCGGCCTGGACGAGCTGTACA
AGGGAGGTACAGGCGGGAGTCTGGTAAGCAAGGGCGAGGAGGATGACATGGCCATCGTCAAGGAGTTCAT
GCGCTTCAAGGTGCACATGGAGGGCTCCGTTAACGGCCACGAGTTCGAGATCGAAGGCGAGGGCGAGGGC
CGCCCCTACGAGGCCTTTCAGACTGCTAAGCTGAAGGTGACCAAGGGTGGCCCCCTGCCCTTCGCCTGGG
ACATCTTATCCCCTCAGTTCATGTACGGCTCCAAGGCCTACATTAAGCACCCAGCCGATATCCCCGACTA
CTTCAAGCTGTCCTTCCCCGAGGGCTTCAGCTGGGAGCGCGTGATGTACTTCGAGGACGGCGGCATTATT
CACGTTAACCAGGACTCCTCCCTGCAGGACGGCGTATTTATCTACAAGGTGAAGCTGCGCGGCACCAACT
TCCCCCCCGACGGCCCCGTAATGCAGATGAAGACCATGGGCTGGGAGTCGGGTTGGCGACGAGAGATGCT
GCCGCTCGTGGCCTCCCATCGCACTCGCATATTTGAAGCTATTATGGCAGGAAAACCGGAGGAAGCCAGG
GAAGCGTCACATAGACACTTGGCCTTTATTAAGGAAATCCTGCTGGACCGGTCAAGGGGGGAATCACGCC
GCGAACTCTCATTGAGAAGGCTGGAGCAAAGAGAGAATTGAAAGCTTAAGTTTAAACCGCTGATCAGCCT
CGACTGTGCCTTCTAGTTGCCAGCCATCTGTTGTTTGCCCCTCCCCCGTGCCTTCCTTGACCCTGGAAGG
TGCCACTCCCACTGTCCTTTCCTAATAAAATGAGGAAATTGCATCGCATTGTCTGAGTAGGTGTCATTCT
ATTCTGGGGGGTGGGGTGGGGCAGGACAGCAAGGGGGAGGATTGGGAAGACAATAGCAGGCATGCTGGGG
ATGCGGTGGGCTCTATGGCTTCTGAGGCGGAAAGAACCAGCTGGGGCTCTAGGGGGTATCCCC
[124 nt withheld, positions 2584-2707]
C
[91 nt withheld, positions 2709-2799]
A
[49 nt withheld, positions 2801-2849]
CCTTTGACGTTGGAGTCCACGTTCTTT
[37 nt withheld, positions 2877-2913]
ACCCTATCTCGGTCTATTCTTTTGATTTATAAGGGATTTTGCCGATTTCGGCCTATTGGTTAAAAAATGA
GCTGATTTAACAAAAATTTAACGCGAATTAATTCTGTGGAATGTGTGTCAGTTAGGGTGTGGAAAGTCCC
CAGGCTCCCCAGCAGGCAGAAGTATGCAAAGCATGCATCTCAATTAGTCAGCAACCAGGTGTGGAAAGTC
CCCAGGCTCCCCAGCAGGCAGAAGTATGCAAAGCATGCATCTCAATTAGTCAGCAACCATAGTCCCGCCC
CTAACTCCGCCCATCCCGCCCCTAACTCCGCCCAGTTCCGCCCATTCTCCGCCCCATGGCTGACTAATTT
TTTTTATTTATGCAGAGGCCGAGGCCGCCTCTGCCTCTGAGCTATTCCAGAAGTAGTGAGGAGGCTTTTT
TGGAGGCCTAGGCTTTTGCAAAAAGCTCCCGGGAGCTTGTATATCCATTTTCGGATCTGATCAAGAGACA
GGATGAGGATCGTTTCGCATGATTGAACAAGATGGATTGCACGCAGGTTCTCCGGCCGCTTGGGTGGAGA
GGCTATTCGGCTATGACTGGGCACAACAGACAATCGGCTGCTCTGATGCCGCCGTGTTCCGGCTGTCAGC
GCAGGGGCGCCCGGTTCTTTTTGTCAAGACCGACCTGTCCGGTGCCCTGAATGAACTGCAGGACGAGGCA
GCGCGGCTATCGTGGCTGGCCACGACGGGCGTTCCTTGCGCAGCTGTGCTCGACGTTGTCACTGAAGCGG
GAAGGGACTGGCTGCTATTGGGCGAAGTGCCGGGGCAGGATCTCCTGTCATCTCACCTTGCTCCTGCCGA
GAAAGTATCCATCATGGCTGATGCAATGCGGCGGCTGCATACGCTTGATCCGGCTACCTGCCCATTCGAC
CACCAAGCGAAACATCGCATCGAGCGAGCACGTACTCGGATGGAAGCCGGTCTTGTCGATCAGGATGATC
TGGACGAAGAGCATCAGGGGCTCGCGCCAGCCGAACTGTTCGCCAGGCTCAAGGCGCGCATGCCCGACGG
CGAGGATCTCGTCGTGACCCATGGCGATGCCTGCTTGCCGAATATCATGGTGGAAAATGGCCGCTTTTCT
GGATTCATCGACTGTGGCCGGCTGGGTGTGGCGGACCGCTATCAGGACATAGCGTTGGCTACCCGTGATA
TTGCTGAAGAGCTTGGCGGCGAATGGGCTGACCGCTTCCTCGTGCTTTACGGTATCGCCGCTCCCGATTC
GCAGCGCATCGCCTTCTATCGCCTTCTTGACGAGTTCTTCTGAGCGGGACTCTGGGGTTCGAAATGACCG
ACCAAGCGACGCCCAACCTGCCATCACGAGATTTCGATTCCACCGCCGCCTTCTATGAAAGGTTGGGCTT
CGGAATCGTTTTCCGGGACGCCGGCTGGATGATCCTCCAGCGCGGGGATCTCATGCTGGAGTTCTTCGCC
CACCCCAACTTGTTTATTGCAGCTTATAATGGTTACAAATAAAGCAATAGCATCACAAATTTCACAAATA
AAGCATTTTTTTCACTGCATTCTAGTTGTGGTTTGTCCAAACTCATCAATGTATCTTATCATGTCTGTAT
ACCGTCGACCTCTAGCTAGAGCTTGGCGTAATCATGGTCATAGCTGTTTCCTGTGTGAAATTGTTATCCG
CTCACAATTCCACACAACATACGAGCCGGAAGCATAAAGTGTAAAGCCTGGGGTGCCTAATGAGTGAGCT
AACTCACATTAATTGCGTTGCGCTCACTGCCCGCTTTCCAGTCGGGAAACCTGTCGTGCCAGCTGCATTA
ATGAATCGGCCAACGCGCGGGGAGAGGCGGTTTGCGTATTGGGCGCTCTTCCGCTTCCTCGCTCACTGAC
TCGCTGCGCTCGGTCGTTCGGCTGCGGCGAGCGGTATCAGCTCACTCAAAGGCGGTAATACGGTTATCCA
CAGAATCAGGGGATAACGCAGGAAAGAACATGTGAGCAAAAGGCCAGCAAAAGGCCAGGAACCGTAAAAA
GGCCGCGTTGCTGGCGTTTTTCCATAGGCTCCGCCCCCCTGACGAGCATCACAAAAATCGACGCTCAAGT
CAGAGGTGGCGAAACCCGACAGGACTATAAAGATACCAGGCGTTTCCCCCTGGAAGCTCCCTCGTGCGCT
CTCCTGTTCCGACCCTGCCGCTTACCGGATACCTGTCCGCCTTTCTCCCTTCGGGAAGCGTGGCGCTTTC
TCATAGCTCACGCTGTAGGTATCTCAGTTCGGTGTAGGTCGTTCGCTCCAAGCTGGGCTGTGTGCACGAA
CCCCCCGTTCAGCCCGACCGCTGCGCCTTATCCGGTAACTATCGTCTTGAGTCCAACCCGGTAAGACACG
ACTTATCGCCACTGGCAGCAGCCACTGGTAACAGGATTAGCAGAGCGAGGTATGTAGGCGGTGCTACAGA
GTTCTTGAAGTGGTGGCCTAACTACGGCTACACTAGAAGAACAGTATTTGGTATCTGCGCTCTGCTGAAG
CCAGTTACCTTCGGAAAAAGAGTTGGTAGCTCTTGATCCGGCAAACAAACCACCGCTGGTAGCGGTGGTT
TTTTTGTTTGCAAGCAGCAGATTACGCGCAGAAAAAAAGGATCTCAAGAAGATCCTTTGATCTTTTCTAC
GGGGTCTGACGCTCAGTGGAACGAAAACTCACGTTAAGGGATTTTGGTCATGAGATTATCAAAAAGGATC
TTCACCTAGATCCTTTTAAATTAAAAATGAAGTTTTAAATCAATCTAAAGTATATATGAGTAAACTTGGT
CTGACAGTTACCAATGCTTAATCAGTGAGGCACCTATCTCAGCGATCTGTCTATTTCGTTCATCCATAGT
TGCCTGACTCCCCGTCGTGTAGATAACTACGATACGGGAGGGCTTACCATCTGGCCCCAGTGCTGCAATG
ATACCGCGAGACCCACGCTCACCGGCTCCAGATTTATCAGCAATAAACCAGCCAGCCGGAAGGGCCGAGC
GCAGAAGTGGTCCTGCAACTTTATCCGCCTCCATCCAGTCTATTAATTGTTGCCGGGAAGCTAGAGTAAG
TAGTTCGCCAGTTAATAGTTTGCGCAACGTTGTTGCCATTGCTACAGGCATCGTGGTGTCACGCTCGTCG
TTTGGTATGGCTTCATTCAGCTCCGGTTCCCAACGATCAAGGCGAGTTACATGATCCCCCATGTTGTGCA
AAAAAGCGGTTAGCTCCTTCGGTCCTCCGATCGTTGTCAGAAGTAAGTTGGCCGCAGTGTTATCACTCAT
GGTTATGGCAGCACTGCATAATTCTCTTACTGTCATGCCATCCGTAAGATGCTTTTCTGTGACTGGTGAG
TACTCAACCAAGTCATTCTGAGAATAGTGTATGCGGCGACCGAGTTGCTCTTGCCCGGCGTCAATACGGG
ATAATACCGCGCCACATAGCAGAACTTTAAAAGTGCTCATCATTGGAAAACGTTCTTCGGGGCGAAAACT
CTCAAGGATCTTACCGCTGTTGAGATCCAGTTCGATGTAACCCACTCGTGCACCCAACTGATCTTCAGCA
TCTTTTACTTTCACCAGCGTTTCTGGGTGAGCAAAAACAGGAAGGCAAAATGCCGCAAAAAAGGGAATAA
GGGCGACACGGAAATGTTGAATACTCATACTCTTCCTTTTTCAATATTATTGAAGCATTTATCAGGGTTA
TTGTCTCATGAGCGGATACATATTTGAATGTATTTAGAAAAATAAACAAATAGGGGTTCCGCGCACATTT
CCCCGAAAAGTGCCACCTGACGTCGACGGATCGGGAGATCTCCCGATCCCCTATGGTGCACTCTCAGTAC
AATCTGCTCTGATGCCGCATAGTTAAGCCAGTATCTGCTCCCTGCTTGTGTGTTGGAGGTCGCTGAGTAG
TGCGCGAGC
